>Addgene plasmid #103737 | LSB-hsa-miR-802 | depositor full sequence | sequence record 196522 | Full Sequence
AATTGAGGGGATAACGCAGGAAAGAACATGTGAGCAAAAGGCCAGCAAAAGGCCAGGAACCGTAAAAAGG
CCGCGTTGCTGGCGTTTTTCCATAGGCTCCGCCCCCCTGACGAGCATCACAAAAATCGACGCTCAAGTCA
GAGGTGGCGAAACCCGACAGGACTATAAAGATACCAGGCGTTTCCCCCTGGAAGCTCCCTCGTGCGCTCT
CCTGTTCCGACCCTGCCGCTTACCGGATACCTGTCCGCCTTTCTCCCTTCGGGAAGCGTGGCGCTTTCTC
ATAGCTCACGCTGTAGGTATCTCAGTTCGGTGTAGGTCGTTCGCTCCAAGCTGGGCTGTGTGCACGAACC
CCCCGTTCAGCCCGACCGCTGCGCCTTATCCGGTAACTATCGTCTTGAGTCCAACCCGGTAAGACACGAC
TTATCGCCACTGGCAGCAGCCACTGGTAACAGGATTAGCAGAGCGAGGTATGTAGGCGGTGCTACAGAGT
TCTTGAAGTGGTGGCCTAACTACGGCTACACTAGAAGAACAGTATTTGGTATCTGCGCTCTGCTGAAGCC
AGTTACCTTCGGAAAAAGAGTTGGTAGCTCTTGATCCGGCAAACAAACCACCGCTGGTAGCGGTGGTTTT
TTTGTTTGCAAGCAGCAGATTACGCGCAGAAAAAAAGGATCTCAAGAAGATCCTTTGATCTTTTCTACGG
GGTCTGACGCTCAGTGGAACGAAAACTCACGTTAAGGGATTTTGGTCATGAGATTATCAAAAAGGATCTT
CACCTAGATCCTTTTAAATTAAAAATGAAGTTTTAAATCAATCTAAAGTATATATGAGTAAACTTGGTCT
GACAGTTACCAATGCTTAATCAGTGAGGCACCTATCTCAGCGATCTGTCTATTTCGTTCATCCATAGTTG
CCTGACTCCCCGTCGTGTAGATAACTACGATACGGGAGGGCTTACCATCTGGCCCCAGTGCTGCAATGAT
ACCGCGAGAACCACGCTCACCGGCTCCAGATTTATCAGCAATAAACCAGCCAGCCGGAAGGGCCGAGCGC
AGAAGTGGTCCTGCAACTTTATCCGCCTCCATCCAGTCTATTAATTGTTGCCGGGAAGCTAGAGTAAGTA
GTTCGCCAGTTAATAGTTTGCGCAACGTTGTTGCCATTGCTACAGGCATCGTGGTGTCACGCTCGTCGTT
TGGTATGGCTTCATTCAGCTCCGGTTCCCAACGATCAAGGCGAGTTACATGATCCCCCATGTTGTGCAAA
AAAGCGGTTAGCTCCTTCGGTCCTCCGATCGTTGTCAGAAGTAAGTTGGCCGCAGTGTTATCACTCATGG
TTATGGCAGCACTGCATAATTCTCTTACTGTCATGCCATCCGTAAGATGCTTTTCTGTGACTGGTGAGTA
CTCAACCAAGTCATTCTGAGAATAGTGTATGCGGCGACCGAGTTGCTCTTGCCCGGCGTCAATACGGGAT
AATACCGCGCCACATAGCAGAACTTTAAAAGTGCTCATCATTGGAAAACGTTCTTCGGGGCGAAAACTCT
CAAGGATCTTACCGCTGTTGAGATCCAGTTCGATGTAACCCACTCGTGCACCCAACTGATCTTCAGCATC
TTTTACTTTCACCAGCGTTTCTGGGTGAGCAAAAACAGGAAGGCAAAATGCCGCAAAAAAGGGAATAAGG
GCGACACGGAAATGTTGAATACTCATACTCTTCCTTTTTCAATATTATTGAAGCATTTATCAGGGTTATT
GTCTCATGAGCGGATACATATTTGAATGTAGCTCCGAATTTCTCGAGGGCTTGTCGACGACGGCGGTCTC
CGTCGTCAGGATCATGAATTCGACCCGCCTGCCACCATGACCGAGTACAAGCCCACGGTGCGCCTCGCCA
CCCGCGACGACGTCCCCCGGGCCGTACGCACCCTCGCCGCCGCGTTCGCCGACTACCCCGCCACGCGCCA
CACCGTCGACCCGGACCGCCACATCGAGCGGGTCACCGAGCTGCAAGAACTCTTCCTCACGCGCGTCGGG
CTCGACATCGGCAAGGTGTGGGTCGCGGACGACGGCGCCGCGGTGGCGGTCTGGACCACGCCGGAGAGCG
TCGAAGCGGGGGCGGTGTTCGCCGAGATCGGCCCGCGCATGGCCGAGTTGAGCGGTTCCCGGCTGGCCGC
GCAGCAACAGATGGAAGGCCTCCTGGCGCCGCACCGGCCCAAGGAGCCCGCGTGGTTCCTGGCCACCGTC
GGCGTCTCGCCCGACCACCAGGGCAAGGGTCTGGGCAGCGCCGTCGTGCTCCCCGGAGTGGAGGCGGCCG
AGCGCGCCGGGGTGCCCGCCTTCCTGGAGACATCCGCGCCCCGCAACCTCCCCTTCTACGAGCGGCTCGG
CTTCACCGTCACCGCCGACGTCGAGGTGCCCGAAGGACCGCGCACCTGGTGCATGACCCGCAAGCCCGGT
GCCTGATACGCGTGAATTCACTCCTCAGGTGCAGGCTGCCTATCAGAAGGTGGTGGCTGGTGTGGCCAAT
GCCCTGGCTCACAAATACCACTGAGATCTTTTTCCCTCTGCCAAAAATTATGGGGACATCATGAAGCCCC
TTGAGCATCTGACTTCTGGCTAATAAAGGAAATTTATTTTCATTGCAATAGTGTGTTGGAATTTTTTGTG
TCTCTCACTCGGAAGGACATATGGGAGGGCAAATCATTTAAAACATCAGAATGAGTATTTGGTTTAGAGT
TTGGCAACATATGCCCATATGCTGGCTGCCATGAACAAAGGTTGGCTATAAAGAGGTCATCAGTATATGA
AACAGCCCCCTGCTGTCCATTCCTTATTCCATAGAAAAGCCTTGACTTGAGGTTAGATTTTTTTTATATT
TTGTTTTGTGTTATTTTTTTCTTTAACATCCCTAAAATTTTCCTTACATGTTTTACTAGCCAGATTTTTC
CTCCTCTCCTGACTACTCCCAGTCATAGCTGTCCCTCTTCTCTTATGGAGATCCCTCGACCTGCAGCCCA
AGCTTGAATTCTCTAGAATTACCCTGTTATCCCTATGCTTGGTTTACCGAGCTCTTATTGGTTTTCAAAC
TTCATTGACTGTGCCCAACGCGCCTGGGAGCTCACGGGGACAGCCCCCCCCCAAAGCCCCCAGGGATGTA
ATTACGTCCCTCCCCCGCTAGGGGGCAGCAGCGAGCCGCCCGGGGCTCCGCTCCGGTCCGGCGCTCCCCC
CGCATCCCCGAGCCGGCAGCGTGCGGGGACAGCCCGGGCACGGGGAAGGTGGCACGGGATCGCTTTCCTC
TGAACGCTTCTCGCTGCTCTTTGAGCCTGCAGACACCTGGGGGGATACGGGGAAAAAGCTAGGCTGAAAG
ACCGGTTCTTAGAATGACACGCGCCTGGGAGCTCACGGGGACAGCCCCCCCCCAAAGCCCCCAGGGATGT
AATTACGTCCCTCCCCCGCTAGGGGGCAGCAGCGAGCCGCCCGGGGCTCCGCTCCGGTCCGGCGCTCCCC
CCGCATCCCCGAGCCGGCAGCGTGCGGGGACAGCCCGGGCACGGGGAAGGTGGCACGGGATCGCTTTCCT
CTGAACGCTTCTCGCTGCTCTTTGAGCCTGCAGACACCTGGGGGGATACGGGGAAAAAGCTAACTTCTGA
GACGACAACTTTGTATAGAAAAGTTGGCTCCGAATTCGCCCTTGACAGCAGAGATCCAGTTTGGTTAATT
AATTGGCTCCGGTGCCCGTCAGTGGGCAGAGCGCACATCGCCCACAGTCCCCGAGAAGTTGTGGGGAGGG
GTCGGCAATTGAACCGGTGCCTAGAGAAGGTGGCGCGGGGTAAACTGGGAAAGTGATGTCGTGTACTGGC
TCCGCCTTTTTCCCGAGGGTGGGGGAGAACCGTATATAAGTGCAGTAGTCGCCGTGAACGTTCTTTTTCG
CAACGGGTTTGCCGCCAGAACACAGGTAAGTGCCGTGTGTGGTTCCCGCGGGCCTGGCCTCTTTACGGGT
TATGGCCCTTGCGTGCCTTGAATTACTTCCACCTGGCTGCAGTACGTGATTCTTGATCCCGAGCTTCGGG
TTGGAAGTGGGTGGGAGAGTTCGAGGCCTTGCGCTTAAGGAGCCCCTTCGCCTCGTGCTTGAGTTGAGGC
CTGGCCTGGGCGCTGGGGCCGCCGCGTGCGAATCTGGTGGCACCTTCGCGCCTGTCTCGCTGCTTTCGAT
AAGTCTCTAGCCATTTAAAATTTTTGATGACCTGCTGCGACGCTTTTTTTCTGGCAAGATAGTCTTGTAA
ATGCGGGCCAAGATCTGCACACTGGTATTTCGGTTTTTGGGGCCGCGGGCGGCGACGGGGCCCGTGCGTC
CCAGCGCACATGTTCGGCGAGGCGGGGCCTGCGAGCGCGGCCACCGAGAATCGGACGGGGGTAGTCTCAA
GCTGGCCGGCCTGCTCTGGTGCCTGGCCTCGCGCCGCCGTGTATCGCCCCGCCCTGGGCGGCAAGGCTGG
CCCGGTCGGCACCAGTTGCGTGAGCGGAAAGATGGCCGCTTCCCGGCCCTGCTGCAGGGAGCTCAAAATG
GAGGACGCGGCGCTCGGGAGAGCGGGCGGGTGAGTCACCCACACAAAGGAAAAGGGCCTTTCCGTCCTCA
GCCGTCGCTTCATGTGACTCCACGGAGTACCGGGCGCCGTCCAGGCACCTCGATTAGTTCTCGAGCTTTT
GGAGTACGTCGTCTTTAGGTTGGGGGGAGGGGTTTTATGCGATGGAGTTTCCCCACACTGAGTGGGTGGA
GACTGAAGTTAGGCCAGCTTGGCACTTGATGTAATTCTCCTTGGAATTTGCCCTTTTTGAGTTTGGATCT
TGGTTCATTCTCAAGCCTCAGACAGTGGTTCAAAGTTTTTTTCTTCCATTTCAGGTGTCGTGAGAAGGGC
GAATTCGACCCAAGTTTGTACAAAAAAGCAGGCTGGATCCAGGTGCCACCATGGTGAGCGAGCTGATTAA
GGAGAACATGCACATGAAGCTGTACATGGAGGGCACCGTGAACAACCACCACTTCAAGTGCACATCCGAG
GGCGAAGGCAAGCCCTACGAGGGCACCCAGACCATGAGAATCAAGGCGGTCGAGGGCGGCCCTCTCCCCT
TCGCCTTCGACATCCTGGCTACCAGCTTCATGTACGGCAGCAAAACCTTCATCAACCACACCCAGGGCAT
CCCCGACTTCTTTAAGCAGTCCTTCCCCGAGGGCTTCACATGGGAGAGAGTCACCACATACGAAGATGGG
GGCGTGCTGACCGCTACCCAGGACACCAGCCTCCAGGACGGCTGCCTCATCTACAACGTCAAGATCAGAG
GGGTGAACTTCCCATCCAACGGCCCTGTGATGCAGAAGAAAACACTCGGCTGGGAGGCCTCCACCGAGAC
ACTGTACCCCGCTGACGGCGGCCTGGAAGGCAGAGCCGACATGGCCCTGAAGCTCGTGGGCGGGGGCCAC
CTGATCTGCAACCTTAAGACCACATACAGATCCAAGAAACCCGCTAAGAACCTCAAGATGCCCGGCGTCT
ACTATGTGGACAGGAGACTGGAAAGAATCAAGGAGGCCGACAAAGAGACATACGTCGAGCAGCACGAGGT
GGCTGTGGCCAGATACTGCGACCTCCCTAGCAAACTGGGGCACAAACTTAATTGAGAATTCTACCACCCA
GCTTTCTTGTACAAAGTGGTACGTCTCAAGACCAGAGGTCTCTGCTTGACAAACCACAAGGATGAATCTT
TGTTACTGACAAGGATGAATCTTTGTTACTGACAAGGATGAATCTTTGTTACTGACAAGGATGAATCTTT
GTTACTGCAACCAGAAGAGACCTGTGCTTCACTCCTCAGGTGCAGGCTGCCTATCAGAAGGTGGTGGCTG
GTGTGGCCAATGCCCTGGCTCACAAATACCACTGAGATCTTTTTCCCTCTGCCAAAAATTATGGGGACAT
CATGAAGCCCCTTGAGCATCTGACTTCTGGCTAATAAAGGAAATTTATTTTCATTGCAATAGTGTGTTGG
AATTTTTTGTGTCTCTCACTCGGAAGGACATATGGGAGGGCAAATCATTTAAAACATCAGAATGAGTATT
TGGTTTAGAGTTTGGCAACATATGCCCATATGCTGGCTGCCATGAACAAAGGTTGGCTATAAAGAGGTCA
TCAGTATATGAAACAGCCCCCTGCTGTCCATTCCTTATTCCATAGAAAAGCCTTGACTTGAGGTTAGATT
TTTTTTATATTTTGTTTTGTGTTATTTTTTTCTTTAACATCCCTAAAATTTTCCTTACATGTTTTACTAG
CCAGATTTTTCCTCCTCTCCTGACTACTCCCAGTCATAGCTGTCCCTCTTCTCTTATGGAGATCCCGAGC
GGTGCGTTTTTATGCTTGTAGTATTGTATAATGTTTTTAAGATCCAAGCTTCTGACCTCTTCTCTTCCTC
CCACAGGGCCTCGAGACAATTGCATCGATGGTACCAGTGAAAGTCTGCAATGAATTCGAGTTGGCGCGCC
TGTCATTCTAAATCTCTCTTTCAGCCTAAAGCTTTTTCCCCGTATCCCCCCAGGTGTCTGCAGGCTCAAA
GAGCAGCGAGAAGCGTTCAGAGGAAAGCGATCCCGTGCCACCTTCCCCGTGCCCGGGCTGTCCCCGCACG
CTGCCGGCTCGGGGATGCGGGGGGAGCGCCGGACCGGAGCGGAGCCCCGGGCGGCTCGCTGCTGCCCCCT
AGCGGGGGAGGGACGTAATTACATCCCTGGGGGCTTTGGGAGGGGGCTGTCCCCGTGAGCTCCCAGGCGC
GCCTGTCATTCTAAATCTCTCTTTCAGCCTAAAGCTTTTTCCCCGTATCCCCCCAGGTGTCTGCAGGCTC
AAAGAGCAGCGAGAAGCGTTCAGAGGAAAGCGATCCCGTGCCACCTTCCCCGTGCCCGGGCTGTCCCCGC
ACGCTGCCGGCTCGGGGATGCGGGGGGAGCGCCGGACCGGAGCGGAGCCCCGGGCGGCTCGCTGCTGCCC
CCTAGCGGGGGAGGGACGTAATTACATCCCTGGGGGCTTTGGGGGGGGGCTGTCCCCGTGAGCTCCCAGG
CGCGCCAACTCGGTACCGTATCGATGTCGACGTTAACGCTAGTGATATCAACTTTGTATAGAAAAGTTGG
CTCCGAATTCGCCCTTGACAGCAGAGATCCAGTTTGGTTAATTAATTGGCTCCGGTGCCCGTCAGTGGGC
AGAGCGCACATCGCCCACAGTCCCCGAGAAGTTGTGGGGAGGGGTCGGCAATTGAACCGGTGCCTAGAGA
AGGTGGCGCGGGGTAAACTGGGAAAGTGATGTCGTGTACTGGCTCCGCCTTTTTCCCGAGGGTGGGGGAG
AACCGTATATAAGTGCAGTAGTCGCCGTGAACGTTCTTTTTCGCAACGGGTTTGCCGCCAGAACACAGGT
AAGTGCCGTGTGTGGTTCCCGCGGGCCTGGCCTCTTTACGGGTTATGGCCCTTGCGTGCCTTGAATTACT
TCCACCTGGCTGCAGTACGTGATTCTTGATCCCGAGCTTCGGGTTGGAAGTGGGTGGGAGAGTTCGAGGC
CTTGCGCTTAAGGAGCCCCTTCGCCTCGTGCTTGAGTTGAGGCCTGGCCTGGGCGCTGGGGCCGCCGCGT
GCGAATCTGGTGGCACCTTCGCGCCTGTCTCGCTGCTTTCGATAAGTCTCTAGCCATTTAAAATTTTTGA
TGACCTGCTGCGACGCTTTTTTTCTGGCAAGATAGTCTTGTAAATGCGGGCCAAGATCTGCACACTGGTA
TTTCGGTTTTTGGGGCCGCGGGCGGCGACGGGGCCCGTGCGTCCCAGCGCACATGTTCGGCGAGGCGGGG
CCTGCGAGCGCGGCCACCGAGAATCGGACGGGGGTAGTCTCAAGCTGGCCGGCCTGCTCTGGTGCCTGGC
CTCGCGCCGCCGTGTATCGCCCCGCCCTGGGCGGCAAGGCTGGCCCGGTCGGCACCAGTTGCGTGAGCGG
AAAGATGGCCGCTTCCCGGCCCTGCTGCAGGGAGCTCAAAATGGAGGACGCGGCGCTCGGGAGAGCGGGC
GGGTGAGTCACCCACACAAAGGAAAAGGGCCTTTCCGTCCTCAGCCGTCGCTTCATGTGACTCCACGGAG
TACCGGGCGCCGTCCAGGCACCTCGATTAGTTCTCGAGCTTTTGGAGTACGTCGTCTTTAGGTTGGGGGG
AGGGGTTTTATGCGATGGAGTTTCCCCACACTGAGTGGGTGGAGACTGAAGTTAGGCCAGCTTGGCACTT
GATGTAATTCTCCTTGGAATTTGCCCTTTTTGAGTTTGGATCTTGGTTCATTCTCAAGCCTCAGACAGTG
GTTCAAAGTTTTTTTCTTCCATTTCAGGTGTCGTGAGAAGGGCGAATTCGACCCAAGTTTGTACAAAAAA
GCAGGCTCGCCACCATGGTGAGCAAGGGCGAGGAGCTGTTCACCGGGGTGGTGCCCATCCTGGTCGAGCT
GGACGGCGACGTAAACGGCCACAAGTTCAGCGTGAGGGGCGAGGGCGAGGGCGATGCCACCAACGGCAAG
CTGACCCTGAAGTTCATCTGCACCACCGGCAAGCTGCCCGTGCCCTGGCCCACCCTCGTGACCACCCTGA
GCCACGGCGTGCAGTGCTTCGCCCGCTACCCCGACCACATGAAGCAGCACGACTTCTTCAAGTCCGCCAT
GCCCGAAGGCTACGTCCAGGAGCGCACCATCTTCTTCAAGGACGACGGCACCTACAAGACCCGCGCCGAG
GTGAAGTTCGAGGGCGACACCCTAGTGAACCGCATCGAGCTGAAGGGCGTCGACTTCAAGGAGGACGGCA
ACATCCTGGGGCACAAGCTGGAGTACAACTTCAACAGCCACAACATCTATATCATGGCCGTCAAGCAGAA
GAACGGCATCAAGGTGAACTTCAAGATCCGCCACAACGTGGAGGACGGCAGCGTGCAGCTCGCCGACCAC
TACCAGCAGAACACCCCCATCGGCGACGGCCCCGTGCTGCTGCCCGACAGCCACTACCTGAGCACCCAGT
CCGTGCTGAGCAAAGACCCCAACGAGAAGCGCGATCACATGGTCCTGCTGGAGTTCCGCACCGCCGCCGG
GATCACTCTCGGCATGGACGAGCTGTACAAGTAATACCACCCAGCTTTCTTGTACAAAGTGGTACGCGTG
AATTCACTCCTCAGGTGCAGGCTGCCTATCAGAAGGTGGTGGCTGGTGTGGCCAATGCCCTGGCTCACAA
ATACCACTGAGATCTTTTTCCCTCTGCCAAAAATTATGGGGACATCATGAAGCCCCTTGAGCATCTGACT
TCTGGCTAATAAAGGAAATTTATTTTCATTGCAATAGTGTGTTGGAATTTTTTGTGTCTCTCACTCGGAA
GGACATATGGGAGGGCAAATCATTTAAAACATCAGAATGAGTATTTGGTTTAGAGTTTGGCAACATATGC
CCATATGCTGGCTGCCATGAACAAAGGTTGGCTATAAAGAGGTCATCAGTATATGAAACAGCCCCCTGCT
GTCCATTCCTTATTCCATAGAAAAGCCTTGACTTGAGGTTAGATTTTTTTTATATTTTGTTTTGTGTTAT
TTTTTTCTTTAACATCCCTAAAATTTTCCTTACATGTTTTACTAGCCAGATTTTTCCTCCTCTCCTGACT
ACTCCCAGTCATAGCTGTCCCTCTTCTCTTATGGAGATCCCTCGACCTGCAGCCCAAGCTTGGCGTAATC
ATGGTCATAGCTGTTTCCTGTGTGAAATTGTTATCCGCTCACAATTCCACACAACATACGAGCCGGAAGC
ATAAAGTGTAAAGCCTGGGGTGCCTAATGAGTGAGCTAACTCACATTAATTGCGTTGCGCTCACTGCCCG
CTTTCCAGTCGGGAAACCTGTCGTGCCAGCGGATCGACAGTACTAAGCTTGGTCTAATACCCAATCTCTC
GTCTTATCCAGATGTTTTATACGCCTCTGGCCCGTGTCTCAAAATCTCTGATGTTACATTGCACAAGATA
AAATAATATCATCATGAACAATAAAACTGTCTGCTTACATAAACAGTAATACAAGGGGTGTTATGAGCCA
TATTCAACGGGAAACGTCGAGGCCGCGATTAAATTCCAACATGGATGCTGATTTATATGGGTATAAATGG
GCTCGCGATAATGTCGGGCAATCAGGTGCGACAATCTATCGCTTGTATGGGAAGCCCGATGCGCCAGAGT
TGTTTCTGAAACATGGCAAAGGTAGCGTTGCCAATGATGTTACAGATGAGATGGTCAGACTAAACTGGCT
GACGGAATTTATGCCTCTTCCGACCATCAAGCATTTTATCCGTACTCCTGATGATGCATGGTTACTCACC
ACTGCGATCCCCGGAAAAACAGCATTCCAGGTATTAGAAGAATATCCTGATTCAGGTGAAAATATTGTTG
ATGCGCTGGCAGTGTTCCTGCGCCGGTTGCATTCGATTCCTGTTTGTAATTGTCCTTTTAACAGCGATCG
CGTATTTCGTCTCGCTCAGGCGCAATCACGAATGAATAACGGTTTGGTTGATGCGAGTGATTTTGATGAC
GAGCGTAATGGCTGGCCTGTTGAACAAGTCTGGAAAGAAATGCATAAACTTTTGCCATTCTCACCGGATT
CAGTCGTCACTCATGGTGATTTCTCACTTGATAACCTTATTTTTGACGAGGGGAAATTAATAGGTTGTAT
TGATGTTGGACGAGTCGGAATCGCAGACCGATACCAGGATCTTGCCATCCTATGGAACTGCCTCGGTGAG
TTTTCTCCTTCATTACAGAAACGGCTTTTTCAAAAATATGGTATTGATAATCCTGATATGAATAAATTGC
AGTTTCATTTGATGCTCGATGAGTTTTTCTAATCAGAATTGGTTAATTGGTTGTAACACTGGCAGAGCAT
TACGCTGACTTGACGGGACGGCGCAAGCTCATGACCAAAATCCCTTAACGTGAGTTACGCGTCGTTCCAC
TGAGCGTCAGAGGTATCACTAGTATTACAGAGGTAAGTTATAACAGTCGCCTAACCC
Features (pLannotate 1.2.2; 28 found; start..end, strand, type, name):
     87..675     -  rep_origin     ori: high-copy-number ColE1/pMB1/pBR322/pUC origin of replication
    846..1706    -  CDS            AmpR: β-lactamase; bla; confers resistance to ampicillin, carbenicillin, and related antibiotics
   1707..1778    -  promoter       AmpR promoter: bla
   1857..2456    +  CDS            PuroR: puromycin N-acetyltransferase; pac from Streptomyces alboniger; confers resistance to puromycin
   2461..2541    +  CDS            HBB (fragment): HBB_PONPY - Experimental evidence at transcript level: Swiss-Prot protein existence level 2. Involved in oxygen transport from the lung to the various peripheral tissues. From Pongo pygmaeus (Bornean orangutan).
   2612..2667    +  polyA_signal   β-globin poly(A) signal: rabbit β-globin polyadenylation signal (Gil and Proudfoot, 1987)
   3646..3666    +  protein_bind   attB4: mutant version of attB; core recombination site for the Gateway® BP reaction BP Clonase™
   3734..3945    +  promoter       EF-1α core promoter: core promoter for human elongation factor EF-1α
   3946..4884    +  intron         EF-1α intron A: intron upstream of the start codon of human EF-1α
   4911..4931    +  protein_bind   attB1: mutant version of attB; core recombination site for the Gateway® BP reaction BP Clonase™
   4951..5646    +  CDS            mKate2: mKate2 is a basic (constitutively fluorescent) red fluorescent protein published in 2009, derived from Entacmaea quadricolor. It is reported to be a rapidly-maturing monomer with moderate acid sensitivity.
   5666..5690    -  protein_bind   attB2: mutant version of attB; recombination site for the Gateway® BP reaction BP Clonase™
   5838..5912    +  CDS            HBB (fragment): HBB_PONPY - Experimental evidence at transcript level: Swiss-Prot protein existence level 2. Involved in oxygen transport from the lung to the various peripheral tissues. From Pongo pygmaeus (Bornean orangutan).
   5983..6038    +  polyA_signal   β-globin poly(A) signal: rabbit β-globin polyadenylation signal (Gil and Proudfoot, 1987)
   6422..6447    +  misc_feature   SA: splice acceptor site
   7119..7139    +  protein_bind   attB4: mutant version of attB; core recombination site for the Gateway® BP reaction BP Clonase™
   7207..7418    +  promoter       EF-1α core promoter: core promoter for human elongation factor EF-1α
   7419..8357    +  intron         EF-1α intron A: intron upstream of the start codon of human EF-1α
   8384..8404    +  protein_bind   attB1: mutant version of attB; core recombination site for the Gateway® BP reaction BP Clonase™
   8415..9131    +  CDS            EBFP2: EBFP2 is a basic (constitutively fluorescent) blue fluorescent protein published in 2007, derived from Aequorea victoria. It is reported to be a rapidly-maturing monomer with moderate acid sensitivity.
   9139..9163    -  protein_bind   attB2: mutant version of attB; recombination site for the Gateway® BP reaction BP Clonase™
   9167..9247    +  CDS            HBB (fragment): HBB_PONPY - Experimental evidence at transcript level: Swiss-Prot protein existence level 2. Involved in oxygen transport from the lung to the various peripheral tissues. From Pongo pygmaeus (Bornean orangutan).
   9318..9373    +  polyA_signal   β-globin poly(A) signal: rabbit β-globin polyadenylation signal (Gil and Proudfoot, 1987)
   9756..9778    -  protein_bind   lac operator (fragment): The lac repressor binds to the lac operator to inhibit transcription in E. coli. This inhibition can be relieved by adding lactose or isopropyl-β-D-thiogalactopyranoside (IPTG). lac repressor encoded by lacI
   9782..9812    -  promoter       lac promoter: promoter for the E. coli lac operon
   9827..9848    -  protein_bind   CAP binding site: CAP binding activates transcription in the presence of cAMP. E. coli catabolite activator protein
   9861..9900    -  CDS            lacI (fragment): lac repressor; lacI; The lac repressor binds to the lac operator to inhibit transcription in E. coli. This inhibition can be relieved by adding lactose or isopropyl-β-D-thiogalactopyranoside (IPTG).
  10073..10882   +  CDS            KanR: aminoglycoside phosphotransferase; aph(3')-Ia; confers resistance to kanamycin in bacteria or G418 (Geneticin®) in eukaryotes
