[The description below was written by a language model from this plasmid's Addgene catalogue record and pLannotate feature annotations shown in this document.]
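Description:
LSB-hsa-miR-802 is an 11 kb mammalian expression plasmid built on the Low Sensor Backbone (LSB), designed as a two-colour fluorescent sensor of microRNA activity. It replicates in E. coli from a high-copy ColE1/pUC-type origin and carries both β-lactamase (AmpR) and an aph(3')-Ia kanamycin resistance gene, so it is selected with ampicillin and kanamycin together. A puromycin N-acetyltransferase coding region followed by a rabbit β-globin poly(A) signal is also present for selection in mammalian cells; the feature table does not annotate a promoter directly upstream of it.

The payload consists of two parallel transcription units in the same orientation, each driven by the human EF-1α core promoter with its intron A and terminated by a β-globin 3' region and poly(A) signal. The first expresses the red fluorescent protein mKate2, the second the blue fluorescent protein EBFP2. Gateway attB4, attB1 and attB2 scars flank the promoter and coding segments, although the record lists Gibson cloning as the method for the insert. According to the catalogue entry, a target site for human miR-802 sits in the 3' UTR of the mKate2 transcript; it is not separately annotated, but would fall in the unannotated stretch between mKate2 and its poly(A) signal. When miR-802 is active in a transfected cell, mKate2 output is repressed while EBFP2 is unaffected. The mKate2-to-EBFP2 ratio therefore reports miRNA activity normalised for plasmid dose.

The depositors warn that the repeated poly(A) elements make the plasmid inherently unstable. They also note small discrepancies from the depositor sequence, including short insertions flanking the puromycin coding region that do not impair selection.
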