Addgene plasmid #103737: LSB-hsa-miR-802
Purpose: Used to sense miRNA activity using fluorescence based tools. hsa-miR-802 target in 3' UTR of of mKate. miRNA activity can be measured by the repression of mKate2 relative to EBFP2 fluorescent proteins . Plasmid is inherently unstable; please see Depositor Comments
Depositing lab: Ron Weiss. Depositing organization: Massachusetts Institute of Technology. Publication: A mixed antagonistic/synergistic miRNA repression model enables accurate predictions of multi-input miRNA sensor activity. Gam JJ, Babb J, Weiss R. Nat Commun. 2018 Jun 22;9(1):2430. doi: 10.1038/s41467-018-04575-0. PubMed 29934631.
Backbone
  Vector backbone: Low Sensor Backbone (LSB)
  Vector type: Mammalian Expression, Synthetic Biology
Growth in bacteria
  Bacterial resistance: Ampicillin and Kanamycin, 100 & 50 μg/mL
  Growth temperature: 30°C
  Growth strain: NEB Stable
  Copy number: High Copy
Gene/Insert
  Gene/Insert name: hsa-miR-802 target
  Species: H. sapiens (human)
  Entrez Gene: MIR802 (a.k.a. MIRN802, hsa-mir-802)
  Promoter: EF-1a
  Cloning method: Gibson Cloning
Terms and licenses: Academic/Nonprofit Terms; Industry Terms: Not Available to Industry
Depositor comments: Please note that this plasmid is inherently unstable due to a repeating poly A element. We recommend performing a diagnostic digest on multiple colonies upon receipt. The depositors would like to note the presence of several discrepancies between the depositor sequence and physical plasmid sequence. In particular, the sequences upstream and downstream of the puromycin coding region have 10 bp insertions which do not affect the ability to perform puromycin selection. The sequences for those regions within the physical plasmids are as follows: Upstream of Puro: GAATTCGACCGCCTGTCTCAAGGTGCCACC; Downstream of Puro: GCTTTGAGACTACGCGTGAATTCACTCCTC. Please contact if you are interested in this plasmid prior to placing an order.
How to cite: LSB-hsa-miR-802 was a gift from Ron Weiss (Addgene plasmid # 103737 ; http://n2t.net/addgene:103737 ; RRID:Addgene_103737)
