>Addgene plasmid #103737 | LSB-hsa-miR-802 | depositor partial sequence | sequence record 196523 | hsa-miR-802 target
ACAAGGATGAATCTTTGTTACTG
